Addgene plasmid #44566: pSt-KO
Purpose: (Empty Backbone) for generation of knockout of mycobacterial genes
Depositing lab: Vinay Nandicoori. Depositing organization: National Institute of Immunology. Publication: Development of a new generation of vectors for gene expression, gene replacement, and protein-protein interaction studies in mycobacteria. Parikh A, Kumar D, Chawla Y, Kurthkoti K, Khan S, Varshney U, Nandicoori VK. Appl Environ Microbiol. 2013 Mar;79(5):1718-29. doi: 10.1128/AEM.03695-12. Epub 2013 Jan 11. PubMed 23315736.
Backbone
  Vector backbone: pVV16, pGOAL17
  Backbone size (bp): 4203
  Vector type: Bacterial Expression ; E.coli-mycobacteria shuttle vector
Growth in bacteria
  Bacterial resistance: Hygromycin, 200 μg/mL
  Growth temperature: 37°C
  Growth strain: DH5alpha
  Copy number: High Copy
Terms and licenses: Academic/Nonprofit Terms; Industry Terms: Not Available to Industry
How to cite: pSt-KO was a gift from Vinay Nandicoori (Addgene plasmid # 44566 ; http://n2t.net/addgene:44566 ; RRID:Addgene_44566)
