[The description below was written by a language model from this plasmid's Addgene catalogue record and pLannotate feature annotations shown in this document.]
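Description:
pSt-KO is an empty-backbone vector intended for generating knockouts of mycobacterial genes. The record lists it as an E. coli–mycobacteria shuttle vector derived from pVV16 and pGOAL17, with a backbone of about 4.2 kb, consistent with the 4,225 nt depositor sequence. In E. coli it replicates from a high-copy ColE1/pUC-type origin and is selected with hygromycin. Resistance comes from the Streptomyces hygroscopicus hygromycin phosphotransferase gene (hyg), a marker that also works in mycobacteria. The feature table does not annotate a mycobacterial origin of replication. This would fit a plasmid that cannot persist episomally in mycobacteria and so acts as a suicide delivery vector, but the record does not state this explicitly. A short β-lactamase fragment is also detected; it appears to be a remnant of a parental plasmid rather than a working ampicillin marker.

The other main functional element is the Bacillus subtilis sacB gene with part of its native sacR promoter and control region. SacB encodes a secreted levansucrase that makes cells sensitive to sucrose, which provides counter-selection. Vectors with this pairing of markers are typically used for two-step allelic exchange. The user clones the regions flanking a target gene, or a disrupted allele, into the plasmid. Hygromycin then selects cells in which the plasmid has integrated by a single crossover, and sucrose selects those that have lost the backbone through a second recombination event, leaving the mutant allele in the chromosome. No insert is present, and the annotation does not identify the cloning sites or any promoter driving hyg.
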