Features (pLannotate 1.2.2; 5 found; start..end, strand, type, name):
    112..700     +  rep_origin     ori: high-copy-number ColE1/pMB1/pBR322/pUC origin of replication
    990..2417    -  CDS            SacB: secreted levansucrase that renders bacterial growth sensitive to sucrose; Bacillus subtilis sacB; negative selection marker
   2418..2546    -  promoter       sacB promoter (fragment): sacR; sacB promoter and control region
   3016..3096    -  CDS            bla(M) (fragment): β-lactamase lacking the signal sequence; bla(M); allows cytosolic expression of β-lactamase
   3207..4199    +  CDS            hyg: KHYB_STRHY - Experimental evidence at protein level: Swiss-Prot protein existence level 1. The aminoglycoside phosphotransferases achieve inactivation of their antibiotic substrates by phosphorylation. From Streptomyces hygroscopicus.
>Addgene plasmid #44566 | pSt-KO | depositor full sequence | sequence record 69381 | pSt-KO sequence 4225 bps
CCCTTCACCGTTAACACTAGTTAATTAATCTAGAGCGGCCGCTGCAGGGCCCGGGATCCATGGCTAGTTC
CACTGAGCGTCAGACCCCGTAGAAAAGATCAAAGGATCTTCTTGAGATCCTTTTTTTCTGCGCGTAATCT
GCTGCTTGCAAACAAAAAAACCACCGCTACCAGCGGTGGTTTGTTTGCCGGATCAAGAGCTACCAACTCT
TTTTCCGAAGGTAACTGGCTTCAGCAGAGCGCAGATACCAAATACTGTCCTTCTAGTGTAGCCGTAGTTA
GGCCACCACTTCAAGAACTCTGTAGCACCGCCTACATACCTCGCTCTGCTAATCCTGTTACCAGTGGCTG
CTGCCAGTGGCGATAAGTCGTGTCTTACCGGGTTGGACTCAAGACGATAGTTACCGGATAAGGCGCAGCG
GTCGGGCTGAACGGGGGGTTCGTGCACACAGCCCAGCTTGGAGCGAACGACCTACACCGAACTGAGATAC
CTACAGCGTGAGCATTGAGAAAGCGCCACGCTTCCCGAAGGGAGAAAGGCGGACAGGTATCCGGTAAGCG
GCAGGGTCGGAACAGGAGAGCGCACGAGGGAGCTTCCAGGGGGAAACGCCTGGTATCTTTATAGTCCTGT
CGGGTTTCGCCACCTCTGACTTGAGCGTCGATTTTTGTGATGCTCGTCAGGGGGGCGGAGCCTATGGAAA
AACGCCAGCAACGCGGCCTTTTTACGGTTCCTGGCCTTTTGCTGGCCTTTTGCTCACATGTTCTTTCCTG
CGTTATCCCCTGATTCTGTGGATAACCGTATTACCGCCTTTGAGTGAGCTGATACCGCTCGCCGCAGCCG
AACGACCGAGCGCAACGCGTTACACTGCATGCGGTTAGGAATACGGTTAGCCATTTGCCTGCTTTTATAT
AGTTATATGGGATTCACCTTTATGTTGATAAGAAATAAAAGAAAATGCCAATAGGATATCGGCATTTTCT
TTTGCGTTTTTATTTGTTAACTGTTAATTGTCCTTGTTCAAGGATGCTGTCTTTGACAACAGATGTTTTC
TTGCCTTTGATGTTCAGCAGGAAGCTTGGCGCAAACGTTGATTGTTTGTCTGCGTAGAATCCTCTGTTTG
TCATATAGCTTGTAATCACGACATTGTTTCCTTTCGCTTGAGGTACAGCGAAGTGTGAGTAAGTAAAGGT
TACATCGTTAGGATCAAGATCCATTTTTAACACAAGGCCAGTTTTGTTCAGCGGCTTGTATGGGCCAGTT
AAAGAATTAGAAACATAACCAAGCATGTAAATATCGTTAGACGTAATGCCGTCAATCGTCATTTTTGATC
CGCGGGAGTCAGTGAACAGGTACCATTTGCCGTTCATTTTAAAGACGTTCGCGCGTTCAATTTCATCTGT
TACTGTGTTAGATGCAATCAGCGGTTTCATCACTTTTTTCAGTGTGTAATCATCGTTTAGCTCAATCATA
CCGAGAGCGCCGTTTGCTAACTCAGCCGTGCGTTTTTTATCGCTTTGCAGAAGTTTTTGACTTTCTTGAC
GGAAGAATGATGTGCTTTTGCCATAGTATGCTTTGTTAAATAAAGATTCTTCGCCTTGGTAGCCATCTTC
AGTTCCAGTGTTTGCTTCAAATACTAAGTATTTGTGGCCTTTATCTTCTACGTAGTGAGGATCTCTCAGC
GTATGGTTGTCGCCTGAGCTGTAGTTGCCTTCATCGATGAACTGCTGTACATTTTGATACGTTTTTCCGT
CACCGTCAAAGATTGATTTATAATCCTCTACACCGTTGATGTTCAAAGAGCTGTCTGATGCTGATACGTT
AACTTGTGCAGTTGTCAGTGTTTGTTTGCCGTAATGTTTACCGGAGAAATCAGTGTAGAATAAACGGATT
TTTCCGTCAGATGTAAATGTGGCTGAACCTGACCATTCTTGTGTTTGGTCTTTTAGGATAGAATCATTTG
CATCGAATTTGTCGCTGTCTTTAAAGACGCGGCCAGCGTTTTTCCAGCTGTCAATAGAAGTTTCGCCGAC
TTTTTGATAGAACATGTAAATCGATGTGTCATCCGCATTTTTAGGATCTCCGGCTAATGCAAAGACGATG
TGGTAGCCGTGATAGTTTGCGACAGTGCCGTCAGCGTTTTGTAATGGCCAGCTGTCCCAAACGTCCAGGC
CTTTTGCAGAAGAGATATTTTTAATTGTGGACGAATCGAATTCAGGAACTTGATATTTTTCATTTTTTTG
CTGTTCAGGGATTTGCAGCATATCATGGCGTGTAATATGGGAAATGCCGTATGTTTCCTTATATGGCTTT
TGGTTCGTTTCTTTCATATGCGCAAACGCTTGAGTTGCGCCTCCTGCCAGCAGTGCGGTAGTAAAGGTTA
ATACTGTTGCTTGTTTTGCAAACTTTTTGATGTTCATCGTTCATGTCTCCTTTTTTATGTACTGTGTTAG
CGGTCTGCTTCTTCCAGCCCTCCTGTTTGAAGATGGCAAGTTAGTTACGCACAATAAAAAAAGACCTAAA
ATATGTAAGGGGTGACGCCAAAGTATCGACCTCGAGTCACCGGGTGACGGCAACCCCGCTACTTACGCTG
GCCGGGCGCAGTGCCCGCGACGGACGGCTCAAGTTGTCCTCGCTGCCACTCGCTGCGACGACGGGCCTGG
CCTCACCGTCCCGACCTACGACTCACCGGTCGCGAGTGCCAACGTTATTCTTAGCACTCGCCTATGCCGA
GTGCAAGAAGCCCCGCACCGGGTCATGCCCCTCGTTCGACCTTGTCCTCGGCCCTCCGATCCGGGTGAGT
ATGTTCGGCCCATGACCGCCAACGACAACAAGACCCGTAAATGGTCGGCCGCAGACGTCCCCGATCAAAG
CGGGCGCGTCGTTGTGGTCACGCATGCGGTGGTACCTTGATCCGGCATGAGATTATCAAAAAGGATCTTC
ACCTAGATCCTTTTAAATTAAAAATGAAGTTTTAAATCAATCTAAAGTATATATGAGTAAACTTGGTCTG
ACAGTTACCAATGCTTAATCAGTGAGGCACCTATCTCAGCGATCTGTCTATTTCGTTCATCCATAGTTGC
CTGACTCCCCGACGTGGCCGACCAGCCCGTCATCGTCAACGCCTGACCGCGGTGCGGACAGGCCGTGTCG
CGACCGGCCGTGCGGAATTAAGCCGGCCCGTACCCTGTGAATAGAGGTCCGCTGTGACACAAGAATCCCT
GTTACTTCTCGACCGTATTGATTCGGATGATTCCTACGCGAGCCTGCGGAACGACCAGGAGTTCTGGGAG
CCGCTGGCCCGCCGAGCCCTGGAGGAGCTCGGGCTGCCGGTGCCGCCGGTGCTGCGGGTGCCCGGCGAGA
GCACCAACCCCGTACTGGTCGGCGAGCCCGACCCGGTGATCAAGCTGTTCGGCGAGCACTGGTGCGGTCC
GGAGAGCCTCGCGTCGGAGTCGGAGGCGTACGCGGTCCTGGCGGACGCCCCGGTGCCGGTGCCCCGCCTC
CTCGGCCGCGGCGAGCTGCGGCCCGGCACCGGAGCCTGGCCGTGGCCCTACCTGGTGATGAGCCGGATGA
CCGGCACCACCTGGCGGTCCGCGATGGACGGCACGACCGACCGGAACGCGCTGCTCGCCCTGGCCCGCGA
ACTCGGCCGGGTGCTCGGCCGGCTGCACAGGGTGCCGCTGACCGGGAACACCGTGCTCACCCCCCATTCC
GAGGTCTTCCCGGAACTGCTGCGGGAACGCCGCGCGGCGACCGTCGAGGACCACCGCGGGTGGGGCTACC
TCTCGCCCCGGCTGCTGGACCGCCTGGAGGACTGGCTGCCGGACGTGGACACGCTGCTGGCCGGCCGCGA
ACCCCGGTTCGTCCACGGCGACCTGCACGGGACCAACATCTTCGTGGACCTGGCCGCGACCGAGGTCACC
GGGATCGTCGACTTCACCGACGTCTATGCGGGAGACTCCCGCTACAGCCTGGTGCAACTGCATCTCAACG
CCTTCCGGGGCGACCGCGAGATCCTGGCCGCGCTGCTCGACGGGGCGCAGTGGAAGCGGACCGAGGACTT
CGCCCGCGAACTGCTCGCCTTCACCTTCCTGCACGACTTCGAGGTGTTCGAGGAGACCCCGCTGGATCTC
TCCGGCTTCACCGATCCGGAGGAACTGGCGCAGTTCCTCTGGGGGCCGCCGGACACCGCCCCCGGCGCCT
GACGCCCCCCGGATCAGTGGCCGCC
