>Addgene plasmid #44566 | pSt-KO | addgene partial sequence | sequence record 73416 | pBR322ori-3 5'-tttgtttgcaagcagcagat-3'
TCCTTTGATCTTTTCTACGGGGTCTGACGCTCAGTGGAACTAGCCATGGATCCCGGGCCCTGCAGCGGCC
GCTCTAGATTAATTAACTAGTGTTAACGGTGAAGGGGGCGGCCACTGATCCGGGGGGCGTCAGGCGCCGG
GGGCGGTGTCCGGCGGCCCCCAGAGGAACTGCGCCAGTTCCTCCGGATCGGTGAAGCCGGAGAGATCCAG
CGGGGTCTCCTCGAACACCTCGAAGTCGTGCAGGAAGGTGAAGGCGAGCAGTTCGCGGGCGAAGTCCTCG
GTCCGCTTCCACTGCGCCCCGTCGAGCAGCGCGGCCAGGATCTCGCGGTCGCCCCGGAAGGCGTTGAGAT
GCAGTTGCACCAGGCTGTAGCGGGAGTCTCCCGCATAGACGTCGGTGAAGTCGACGATCCCGGTGACCTC
GGTCGCGGCCAGGTCCACGAAGATGTTGGTCCCGTGCAGGTCGCCGTGGACGAACCGGGGTTCGCGGCCG
GCCAGCAGCGTGTCCACGTCCGGCAGCCAGTCCTCCAGGCGGTCCAGCAGCCGGGGCGAGAGGTAGCCCC
ACCCGCGGTGGTCCTCGACGGTCGCCGCGCGGCGTTCCCGCAGCAGTTCCGGGAAGACCTCGGAATGGGG
GGTGAGCACGGTGTTCCCGGTCAGCGGCACCCTGTGCAGCCGGCCGAGCACCCGGCCGAGTTCGCGGGCC
AGGGCGAGCAGCGCGTTCCGGTCGGTCGTGCCGTCCATCGCGGACCGCCAGGTGGTGCCGGTCATCCGGC
TCATCACCAGGTAGGGCCACGGCCAGGCTCCGGTGCCGGGCCGCAGCTCGCCGCGGCCGA
